Addgene plasmid #161073: pDONR221-SLC10A1_STOP
Purpose: Gateway entry clone with codon-optimized ORF sequence for subcloning into custom expression vectors. Contains a STOP codon at the end of the codon-optimized ORF sequence.
Depositing lab: RESOLUTE Consortium & Giulio Superti-Furga. Depositing organization: CeMM Research Center for Molecular Medicine. Publication: The RESOLUTE consortium: unlocking SLC transporters for drug discovery. Superti-Furga G, Lackner D, Wiedmer T, Ingles-Prieto A, Barbosa B, Girardi E, Goldmann U, Gurtl B, Klavins K, Klimek C, Lindinger S, Lineiro-Retes E, Muller AC, Onstein S, Redinger G, Reil D, Sedlyarov V, Wolf G, Crawford M, Everley R, ... Steppan CM. Nat Rev Drug Discov. 2020 Jul;19(7):429-430. doi: 10.1038/d41573-020-00056-6. PubMed 32265506.
Backbone
  Vector backbone: pDONR221
  Backbone manufacturer: ThermoFisher Scientific
  Backbone size w/o insert (bp): 2550
  Vector type: Mammalian Expression
Growth in bacteria
  Bacterial resistance: Kanamycin, 50 μg/mL
  Growth temperature: 37°C
  Growth strain: NEB Stable
  Copy number: High Copy
Gene/Insert
  Gene/Insert name: SLC10A1 (alt name: NTCP)
  Species: H. sapiens (human)
  Insert size (bp): 1050
  Entrez Gene: SLC10A1 (a.k.a. FHCA2, NTCP)
  Cloning method: Gateway Cloning
  Sequencing primers: 5′ M13-fwd; 3′ M13-rev
Terms and licenses: Academic/Nonprofit Terms; Industry Terms
Depositor comments: This plasmid contains a STOP codon at the end of the codon-optimized ORF. For the version of this plasmid that does not contain a STOP codon, please see Addgene plasmid 131907 For more information on the full Resolute plasmid collection, please see www.addgene.org/depositor-collections/re-solute/. Please provide your feedback on this plasmid to the RESOLUTE consortium by filling out their RESOLUTE repository feedback form: https://forms.office.com/Pages/ResponsePage.aspx?id=0e05yklzmkS7rjFGQL4N7z4feCLQvEJAmVcOCM_u885UN1JJRko0Ukg4TVQwNTZLOUxPQVJWT1NHUCQlQCN0PWcu
How to cite: pDONR221-SLC10A1_STOP was a gift from RESOLUTE Consortium & Giulio Superti-Furga (Addgene plasmid # 161073 ; http://n2t.net/addgene:161073 ; RRID:Addgene_161073)
