[The description below was written by a language model from this plasmid's Addgene catalogue record and pLannotate feature annotations shown in this document.]
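Description:
pDONR221-SLC10A1_STOP is a Gateway entry clone built on the pDONR221 backbone, carrying a codon-optimized open reading frame for human SLC10A1, also known as NTCP, a solute carrier that the annotation also notes acts as a receptor for hepatitis B virus. The sequenced plasmid is about 3.6 kb, with an insert of roughly 1.05 kb. It is maintained in E. coli at high copy through a ColE1/pUC-type origin and selected with kanamycin via an aminoglycoside phosphotransferase (KanR) gene.

The ORF lies between attL1 and attL2 sites, the recombination sites recognised by LR Clonase, so the coding sequence can be moved directionally into any attR-containing destination vector. Although the catalogue lists the vector type as mammalian expression, the feature table shows no eukaryotic promoter or polyadenylation signal. The entry clone itself is therefore a shuttle for subcloning, and expression depends on the promoter and regulatory elements supplied by the chosen destination vector. The other annotated elements are standard backbone features: rrnB T1 and T2 terminators upstream of the cassette that insulate it from read-through transcription, a T7 promoter next to attL2 and pointing back toward the insert, and short lacI and lacZα remnants with no stated function.

This version retains a stop codon at the end of the ORF, so it suits untagged or N-terminally tagged expression, because translation cannot continue into a C-terminal tag from the destination vector. A companion clone without the stop codon exists for C-terminal fusions. The plasmid belongs to a consortium collection of SLC transporter clones made to support transporter research and drug discovery.
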