Features (pLannotate 1.2.2; 10 found; start..end, strand, type, name):
      1..100     +  protein_bind   attL1: mutant version of attL; recombination site for the Gateway® LR reaction LR Clonase™
    106..1152    +  CDS            SLC10A1: NTCP_HUMAN - Also known as NTCP. Experimental evidence at protein level: Swiss-Prot protein existence level 1. (Microbial infection) Acts as a receptor for hepatitis B virus. From Homo sapiens (Human).
   1157..1256    -  protein_bind   attL2: mutant version of attL; recombination site for the Gateway® LR reaction LR Clonase™
   1274..1292    -  promoter       T7 promoter: promoter for bacteriophage T7 RNA polymerase
   1426..2235    +  CDS            KanR: aminoglycoside phosphotransferase; aph(3')-Ia; confers resistance to kanamycin in bacteria or G418 (Geneticin®) in eukaryotes
   2382..2970    +  rep_origin     ori: high-copy-number ColE1/pMB1/pBR322/pUC origin of replication
   3153..3245    +  CDS            lacI (fragment): lac repressor; lacI; The lac repressor binds to the lac operator to inhibit transcription in E. coli. This inhibition can be relieved by adding lactose or isopropyl-β-D-thiogalactopyranoside (IPTG).
   3300..3327    -  terminator     rrnB T2 terminator: transcription terminator T2 from the E. coli rrnB gene
   3459..3502    +  terminator     rrnB T1 terminator: Escherichia coli rrnB; transcription terminator T1 from the E. coli rrnB gene
   3549..3585    -  CDS            lacZα (fragment): LacZα fragment of β-galactosidase; lacZ fragment
>Addgene plasmid #161073 | pDONR221-SLC10A1_STOP | addgene full sequence | sequence record 365765 | Addgene NGS Result
CAAATAATGATTTTATTTTGACTGATAGTGACCTGTTCGTTGCAACACATTGATGAGCAATGCTTTTTTA
TAATGCCAACTTTGTACAAAAAAGCAGGCTCCACCATGGAGGCCCACAACGCCAGCGCCCCTTTTAATTT
CACACTGCCCCCTAACTTTGGCAAGAGGCCAACCGACCTGGCCCTGTCCGTGATCCTGGTGTTCATGCTG
TTCTTTATCATGCTGAGCCTGGGCTGCACAATGGAGTTTTCCAAGATCAAGGCACACCTGTGGAAGCCAA
AGGGACTGGCAATCGCCCTGGTGGCCCAGTACGGCATCATGCCTCTGACCGCCTTTGTGCTGGGCAAGGT
GTTCCGGCTGAAGAATATCGAGGCCCTGGCAATCCTGGTGTGCGGATGTTCTCCCGGCGGCAACCTGTCT
AACGTGTTCAGCCTGGCCATGAAGGGCGACATGAACCTGTCCATCGTGATGACCACATGCTCTACCTTTT
GTGCCCTGGGCATGATGCCTCTGCTGCTGTACATCTATAGCAGAGGCATCTACGACGGCGATCTGAAGGA
TAAGGTGCCATATAAGGGCATCGTGATCTCCCTGGTGCTGGTGCTGATCCCATGCACAATCGGCATCGTG
CTGAAGTCTAAGAGGCCCCAGTACATGCGCTATGTGATCAAGGGCGGCATGATCATCATCCTGCTGTGCA
GCGTGGCAGTGACCGTGCTGTCCGCCATCAATGTGGGCAAGTCTATCATGTTCGCCATGACACCCCTGCT
GATCGCCACCAGCTCCCTGATGCCTTTTATCGGCTTCCTGCTGGGCTATGTGCTGTCCGCCCTGTTCTGC
CTGAACGGCAGATGTCGGAGAACCGTGTCTATGGAGACAGGCTGCCAGAATGTGCAGCTGTGCAGCACAA
TCCTGAACGTGGCCTTCCCACCCGAAGTGATCGGCCCTCTGTTCTTTTTCCCACTGCTGTACATGATCTT
TCAGCTGGGAGAGGGACTGCTGCTGATCGCAATCTTTTGGTGTTACGAGAAGTTCAAGACCCCTAAGGAC
AAGACAAAGATGATCTATACCGCCGCCACCACAGAGGAGACAATCCCAGGCGCCCTGGGCAATGGCACCT
ATAAGGGCGAGGATTGCAGCCCCTGTACCGCCTAAGACCCAGCTTTCTTGTACAAAGTTGGCATTATAAG
AAAGCATTGCTTATCAATTTGTTGCAACGAACAGGTCACTATCAGTCAAAATAAAATCATTATTTGCCAT
CCAGCTGATATCCCCTATAGTGAGTCGTATTACATGGTCATAGCTGTTTCCTGGCAGCTCTGGCCCGTGT
CTCAAAATCTCTGATGTTACATTGCACAAGATAAAAATATATCATCATGAACAATAAAACTGTCTGCTTA
CATAAACAGTAATACAAGGGGTGTTATGAGCCATATTCAACGGGAAACGTCGAGGCCGCGATTAAATTCC
AACATGGATGCTGATTTATATGGGTATAAATGGGCTCGCGATAATGTCGGGCAATCAGGTGCGACAATCT
ATCGCTTGTATGGGAAGCCCGATGCGCCAGAGTTGTTTCTGAAACATGGCAAAGGTAGCGTTGCCAATGA
TGTTACAGATGAGATGGTCAGACTAAACTGGCTGACGGAATTTATGCCTCTTCCGACCATCAAGCATTTT
ATCCGTACTCCTGATGATGCATGGTTACTCACCACTGCGATCCCCGGAAAAACAGCATTCCAGGTATTAG
AAGAATATCCTGATTCAGGTGAAAATATTGTTGATGCGCTGGCAGTGTTCCTGCGCCGGTTGCATTCGAT
TCCTGTTTGTAATTGTCCTTTTAACAGCGATCGCGTATTTCGTCTCGCTCAGGCGCAATCACGAATGAAT
AACGGTTTGGTTGATGCGAGTGATTTTGATGACGAGCGTAATGGCTGGCCTGTTGAACAAGTCTGGAAAG
AAATGCATAAACTTTTGCCATTCTCACCGGATTCAGTCGTCACTCATGGTGATTTCTCACTTGATAACCT
TATTTTTGACGAGGGGAAATTAATAGGTTGTATTGATGTTGGACGAGTCGGAATCGCAGACCGATACCAG
GATCTTGCCATCCTATGGAACTGCCTCGGTGAGTTTTCTCCTTCATTACAGAAACGGCTTTTTCAAAAAT
ATGGTATTGATAATCCTGATATGAATAAATTGCAGTTTCATTTGATGCTCGATGAGTTTTTCTAATCAGA
ATTGGTTAATTGGTTGTAACACTGGCAGAGCATTACGCTGACTTGACGGGACGGCGCAAGCTCATGACCA
AAATCCCTTAACGTGAGTTACGCGTCGTTCCACTGAGCGTCAGACCCCGTAGAAAAGATCAAAGGATCTT
CTTGAGATCCTTTTTTTCTGCGCGTAATCTGCTGCTTGCAAACAAAAAAACCACCGCTACCAGCGGTGGT
TTGTTTGCCGGATCAAGAGCTACCAACTCTTTTTCCGAAGGTAACTGGCTTCAGCAGAGCGCAGATACCA
AATACTGTTCTTCTAGTGTAGCCGTAGTTAGGCCACCACTTCAAGAACTCTGTAGCACCGCCTACATACC
TCGCTCTGCTAATCCTGTTACCAGTGGCTGCTGCCAGTGGCGATAAGTCGTGTCTTACCGGGTTGGACTC
AAGACGATAGTTACCGGATAAGGCGCAGCGGTCGGGCTGAACGGGGGGTTCGTGCACACAGCCCAGCTTG
GAGCGAACGACCTACACCGAACTGAGATACCTACAGCGTGAGCTATGAGAAAGCGCCACGCTTCCCGAAG
GGAGAAAGGCGGACAGGTATCCGGTAAGCGGCAGGGTCGGAACAGGAGAGCGCACGAGGGAGCTTCCAGG
GGGAAACGCCTGGTATCTTTATAGTCCTGTCGGGTTTCGCCACCTCTGACTTGAGCGTCGATTTTTGTGA
TGCTCGTCAGGGGGGCGGAGCCTATGGAAAAACGCCAGCAACGCGGCCTTTTTACGGTTCCTGGCCTTTT
GCTGGCCTTTTGCTCACATGTTCTTTCCTGCGTTATCCCCTGATTCTGTGGATAACCGTATTACCGCCTT
TGAGTGAGCTGATACCGCTCGCCGCAGCCGAACGACCGAGCGCAGCGAGTCAGTGAGCGAGGAAGCGGAA
GAGCGCCCAATACGCAAACCGCCTCTCCCCGCGCGTTGGCCGATTCATTAATGCAGCTGGCACGACAGGT
TTCCCGACTGGAAAGCGGGCAGTGAGCGCAACGCAATTAATACGCGTACCGCTAGCCAGGAAGAGTTTGT
AGAAACGCAAAAAGGCCATCCGTCAGGATGGCCTTCTGCTTAGTTTGATGCCTGGCAGTTTATGGCGGGC
GTCCTGCCCGCCACCCTCCGGGCCGTTGCTTCACAACGTTCAAATCCGCTCCCGGCGGATTTGTCCTACT
CAGGAGAGCGTTCACCGACAAACAACAGATAAAACGAAAGGCCCAGTCTTCCGACTGAGCCTTTCGTTTT
ATTTGATGCCTGGCAGTTCCCTACTCTCGCGTTAACGCTAGCATGGATGTTTTCCCAGTCACGACGTTGT
AAAACGACGGCCAGTCTTAAGCTCGGGCCC
