>Addgene plasmid #161073 | pDONR221-SLC10A1_STOP | depositor partial sequence | sequence record 312081 | Codon-optimized ORF of SLC10A1
ATGGAGGCCCACAACGCCAGCGCCCCTTTTAATTTCACACTGCCCCCTAACTTTGGCAAGAGGCCAACCG
ACCTGGCCCTGTCCGTGATCCTGGTGTTCATGCTGTTCTTTATCATGCTGAGCCTGGGCTGCACAATGGA
GTTTTCCAAGATCAAGGCACACCTGTGGAAGCCAAAGGGACTGGCAATCGCCCTGGTGGCCCAGTACGGC
ATCATGCCTCTGACCGCCTTTGTGCTGGGCAAGGTGTTCCGGCTGAAGAATATCGAGGCCCTGGCAATCC
TGGTGTGCGGATGTTCTCCCGGCGGCAACCTGTCTAACGTGTTCAGCCTGGCCATGAAGGGCGACATGAA
CCTGTCCATCGTGATGACCACATGCTCTACCTTTTGTGCCCTGGGCATGATGCCTCTGCTGCTGTACATC
TATAGCAGAGGCATCTACGACGGCGATCTGAAGGATAAGGTGCCATATAAGGGCATCGTGATCTCCCTGG
TGCTGGTGCTGATCCCATGCACAATCGGCATCGTGCTGAAGTCTAAGAGGCCCCAGTACATGCGCTATGT
GATCAAGGGCGGCATGATCATCATCCTGCTGTGCAGCGTGGCAGTGACCGTGCTGTCCGCCATCAATGTG
GGCAAGTCTATCATGTTCGCCATGACACCCCTGCTGATCGCCACCAGCTCCCTGATGCCTTTTATCGGCT
TCCTGCTGGGCTATGTGCTGTCCGCCCTGTTCTGCCTGAACGGCAGATGTCGGAGAACCGTGTCTATGGA
GACAGGCTGCCAGAATGTGCAGCTGTGCAGCACAATCCTGAACGTGGCCTTCCCACCCGAAGTGATCGGC
CCTCTGTTCTTTTTCCCACTGCTGTACATGATCTTTCAGCTGGGAGAGGGACTGCTGCTGATCGCAATCT
TTTGGTGTTACGAGAAGTTCAAGACCCCTAAGGACAAGACAAAGATGATCTATACCGCCGCCACCACAGA
GGAGACAATCCCAGGCGCCCTGGGCAATGGCACCTATAAGGGCGAGGATTGCAGCCCCTGTACCGCCTAA
